Addgene plasmid #167961: pBN080
Purpose: express E. coli E69 (O9a:K30) Wzc with Y717E, Y718E
Depositing lab: James Naismith. Depositing organization: University of Oxford. Publication: The molecular basis of regulation of bacterial capsule assembly by Wzc. Yang Y, Liu J, Clarke BR, Seidel L, Bolla JR, Ward PN, Zhang P, Robinson CV, Whitfield C, Naismith JH. Nat Commun. 2021 Jul 16;12(1):4349. doi: 10.1038/s41467-021-24652-1. PubMed 34272394.
Backbone
  Vector backbone: pBAD24
  Backbone size w/o insert (bp): 4542
  Total vector size (bp): 6698
  Vector type: Bacterial Expression
Growth in bacteria
  Bacterial resistance: Ampicillin, 100 μg/mL
  Growth temperature: 37°C
  Growth strain: DH5alpha
  Copy number: Unknown
Gene/Insert
  Gene/Insert name: E. coli E69 (O9a:K30) Wzc with Y717E, Y718E
  Species: Escherichia coli
  Insert size (bp): 2184
  Mutation: Y717E, Y718E
  Promoter: araBAD
  Tag / fusion protein: hexa-histidine tag (C terminal on insert)
  Cloning method: Gibson Cloning
  Sequencing primers: 5′ pBADF; 3′ pBADR
Terms and licenses: Academic/Nonprofit Terms; Industry Terms: Not Available to Industry
How to cite: pBN080 was a gift from James Naismith (Addgene plasmid # 167961 ; http://n2t.net/addgene:167961 ; RRID:Addgene_167961)
