[The description below was written by a language model from this plasmid's Addgene catalogue record and pLannotate feature annotations shown in this document.]
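Description:
pBN080 is a bacterial expression plasmid built on the pBAD24 backbone for arabinose-inducible production of a mutant form of Wzc from Escherichia coli E69 (serotype O9a:K30). It is about 6.7 kb in total and is maintained in E. coli through a ColE1/pMB1-type origin and an ampicillin resistance gene (β-lactamase) driven by its own promoter. An M13 phage origin is also present. Short remnants of pBR322 sequences (bom, rop, the tetracycline resistance gene and its promoter) are annotated only as fragments and are not expected to be functional. The record lists copy number as unknown.

The roughly 2.2 kb insert, introduced by Gibson assembly, sits directly downstream of the araBAD promoter, and the divergently transcribed araC regulator gene is carried on the same plasmid. Expression is therefore repressed in the absence of L-arabinose and switched on when it is added. The open reading frame is auto-annotated by homology to a Klebsiella pneumoniae protein, but the catalogue record identifies it as E. coli Wzc. It carries the substitutions Y717E and Y718E and a C-terminal hexahistidine tag for affinity purification. The tag is picked up in the feature table as a fragment of a longer His tag. Transcription ends at the rrnB T1 and T2 terminators, which follow a stretch of 5S rRNA sequence derived from the rrnB region.

The associated publication concerns regulation of bacterial capsule assembly by Wzc. Replacing tyrosines with glutamate is a common way to mimic phosphorylation, although the record itself does not state the rationale for these mutations. The plasmid is suited to producing this Wzc variant for purification and for functional or structural comparison with other forms of the protein.
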