Features (pLannotate 1.2.2; 16 found; start..end, strand, type, name):
      1..285     +  promoter       araBAD promoter: araBAD; promoter of the L-arabinose operon of E. coli; the araC regulatory gene is transcribed in the opposite direction (Guzman et al., 1995)
    320..2437    +  CDS            YC06_KLEPN: Experimental evidence at protein level: Swiss-Prot protein existence level 1. From Klebsiella pneumoniae.
   2483..2500    +  CDS            9xHis (fragment): 9xHis affinity tag
   2504..2521    +  misc_feature   MCS (fragment): pUC18/19 multiple cloning site
   2605..2720    +  ncRNA          5S rRNA: Accession: RF00001 - 5S ribosomal RNA
   2724..2810    +  terminator     rrnB T1 terminator: Escherichia coli rrnB; transcription terminator T1 from the E. coli rrnB gene
   2902..2929    +  terminator     rrnB T2 terminator: transcription terminator T2 from the E. coli rrnB gene
   2948..3039    +  promoter       AmpR promoter: bla
   3040..3900    +  CDS            AmpR: β-lactamase; bla; confers resistance to ampicillin, carbenicillin, and related antibiotics
   3942..4322    +  rep_origin     M13 ori (sequence partly withheld): M13 bacteriophage origin of replication; arrow indicates direction of (+) strand synthesis
   4508..5096    +  rep_origin     ori: high-copy-number ColE1/pMB1/pBR322/pUC origin of replication
   5282..5333    -  misc_feature   bom (fragment): basis of mobility region from pBR322
   5449..5488    -  CDS            rop (fragment): Rop protein, which maintains plasmids at low copy number; rop
   5489..5674    -  CDS            TcR (fragment): tetracycline efflux protein; tet; confers resistance to tetracycline
   5684..5702    +  promoter       tet promoter (fragment): E. coli promoter for tetracycline efflux protein gene
   5792..6670    -  CDS            araC: L-arabinose regulatory protein; araC
>Addgene plasmid #167961 | pBN080 | addgene full sequence | sequence record 344795 | Addgene NGS Result
AAGAAACCAATTGTCCATATTGCATCAGACATTGCCGTCACTGCGTCTTTTACTGGCTCTTCTCGCTAAC
CAAACCGGTAACCCCGCTTATTAAAAGCATTCTGTAACAAAGCGGGACCAAAGCCATGACAAAAACGCGT
AACAAAAGTGTCTATAATCACGGCAGAAAAGTCCACATTGATTATTTGCACGGCGTCACACTTTGCTATG
CCATAGCATTTTTATCCATAAGATTAGCGGATCCTACCTGACGCTTTTTATCGCAACTCTCTACTGTTTC
TCCATACCCGTTTTTTTGGGCTAGCAGGAGGAATTCACCATGACTTCAGTCACATCTAAGCAATCAACGA
TACTAGGATCTGATGAAATAGATTTAGGTCGCGTTATCGGTGAGCTAATTGATCATCGTAAGCTTATTAT
ATCTATAACATCGGTTTTTACCTTATTTGCAATACTCTATGCATTATTAGCGACTCCTATCTATGAGACG
GATGCGCTAATTCAAATAGAGCAGAAGCAAGGTAATGCTATACTAAGCAGTCTAAGTCAGGTTTTACCTG
ATGGCCAACCCCAATCTGCACCTGAAACAGCTTTGCTACAATCTCGAATGATTCTTGGCAAAACTATAGA
TGATTTAAACCTTCAGATTCAAATTGAACAAAAATATTTTCCTGTTATTGGCCGTGGGTTAGCAAGATTA
ATGGGAGAAAAACCAGGTAATATTGATATTACTCGGTTATATTTGCCTGATAGTGACGATATTAGTAATA
ATACTCCTAGTATAATATTAACAGTAAAAGATAAAGAAAATTATTCGATCAATAGCGATGGTATTCAACT
CAATGGGGTTGTAGGGACGTTATTAAATGAAAAAGGGATATCATTACTGGTTAACGAAATCGATGCTAAA
CCTGGAGATCAATTTGTTATTACACAGTTGCCTCGATTAAAGGCCATTTCTGATCTTTTAAAAAGTTTTA
GCGTTGCTGATTTGGGTAAAGATACGGGAATGTTAACGTTGACTCTTACTGGAGATAACCCAAAAAGAAT
ATCTCATATTTTGGACAGTATCAGTCAGAACTATCTTGCACAGAACATTGCTAGACAAGCTGCGCAGGAT
GCTAAAAGTCTCGAGTTTTTAAATCAACAATTACCCAAAGTTCGTGCCGAATTAGATTCTGCGGAAGACA
AGTTAAATGCTTATCGTAAGCAAAAAGACTCTGTTGACTTGAATATGGAAGCTAAATCAGTACTTGATCA
AATAGTTAACGTTGATAATCAACTAAATGAATTAACCTTCCGTGAGGCAGAAGTTTCACAGCTATATACT
AAGGAACATCCTACTTATAAGGCGTTAATGGAAAAACGGCAAACACTTCAAGAAGAAAAATCTAAACTTA
ATAAGCGCGTTAGTAGTATGCCCTCGACCCAGCAGGAGGTTCTGCGATTAAGTCGAGATGTTGAATCTGG
TCGTGCTGTATATTTGCAATTGCTAAATCGGCAACAAGAATTAAACATTGCCAAATCAAGTGCTATTGGC
AACGTTAGAATTATTGATAATGCTGTAACAGATCCTAATCCTGTAAGACCAAAGAAGACTATCATAATTG
TAATAGGTGTTGTTTTAGGGCTAATCGTTTCGGTTGTACTGGTATTGTTCCAAGTGTTTCTACGCCGTGG
TATCGAATCCCCAGAGCAACTCGAAGAAATCGGAATAAACGTGTATGCAAGTATTCCAATATCTGAATGG
CTTACAAAAAATGCTCGTCAGTCAGGGAAAGTCAGAAAAAATCAGTCAGACACATTGCTTGCTGTTGGTA
ATCCTGCCGATTTAGCTGTTGAGGCCATTCGTGGTTTACGCACAAGTTTGCATTTTGCAATGATGGAAGC
AAAAAATAATGTCCTAATGATATCGGGTGCTAGTCCAAGCGCAGGTAAAACTTTTATTAGCAGTAACTTG
GCAGCCACTATAGCAATTACAGGGAAAAAAGTTTTATTCATTGATGCTGACCTTCGTAAGGGATATGCTC
ATAAAATGTTTGGTCATAAAAACGATAAAGGATTATCTGAGTTTTTATCTGGACAAGCCGCTGCTGAAAT
GATCATTGATAAAGTAGAAGGGGGGGGATTTGATTACATTGGTCGTGGACAAATTCCTCCAAACCCAGCT
GAATTACTTATGCATCCGCGTTTTGAACAATTATTAAATTGGGCCTCACAAAATTATGATTTAATTATAA
TAGATACACCTCCAATTTTGGCAGTGACAGATGCTGCGATTATTGGTCGATATGCTGGAACATGTCTATT
AGTCGCTCGCTTTGAAAAAAATACTGTTAAAGAAATTGATGTAAGTATGAAGCGGTTTGAGCAAAGTGGT
GTGGTAGTCAAAGGCTGTATACTTAACGGTGTTGTAAAGAAAGCTAGCAGCTACTATAGATATGGCCATA
ATCATTATGGCTATTCTGAGGAAGATAAAAAACACCACCACCACCACCACTGACTGCAGGCATGCAAGCT
TGGCTGTTTTGGCGGATGAGAGAAGATTTTCAGCCTGATACAGATTAAATCAGAACGCAGAAGCGGTCTG
ATAAAACAGAATTTGCCTGGCGGCAGTAGCGCGGTGGTCCCACCTGACCCCATGCCGAACTCAGAAGTGA
AACGCCGTAGCGCCGATGGTAGTGTGGGGTCTCCCCATGCGAGAGTAGGGAACTGCCAGGCATCAAATAA
AACGAAAGGCTCAGTCGAAAGACTGGGCCTTTCGTTTTATCTGTTGTTTGTCGGTGAACGCTCTCCTGAG
TAGGACAAATCCGCCGGGAGCGGATTTGAACGTTGCGAAGCAACGGCCCGGAGGGTGGCGGGCAGGACGC
CCGCCATAAACTGCCAGGCATCAAATTAAGCAGAAGGCCATCCTGACGGATGGCCTTTTTGCGTTTCTAC
AAACTCTTTTGTTTATTTTTCTAAATACATTCAAATATGTATCCGCTCATGAGACAATAACCCTGATAAA
TGCTTCAATAATATTGAAAAAGGAAGAGTATGAGTATTCAACATTTCCGTGTCGCCCTTATTCCCTTTTT
TGCGGCATTTTGCCTTCCTGTTTTTGCTCACCCAGAAACGCTGGTGAAAGTAAAAGATGCTGAAGATCAG
TTGGGTGCACGAGTGGGTTACATCGAACTGGATCTCAACAGCGGTAAGATCCTTGAGAGTTTTCGCCCCG
AAGAACGTTTTCCAATGATGAGCACTTTTAAAGTTCTGCTATGTGGCGCGGTATTATCCCGTGTTGACGC
CGGGCAAGAGCAACTCGGTCGCCGCATACACTATTCTCAGAATGACTTGGTTGAGTACTCACCAGTCACA
GAAAAGCATCTTACGGATGGCATGACAGTAAGAGAATTATGCAGTGCTGCCATAACCATGAGTGATAACA
CTGCGGCCAACTTACTTCTGACAACGATCGGAGGACCGAAGGAGCTAACCGCTTTTTTGCACAACATGGG
GGATCATGTAACTCGCCTTGATCGTTGGGAACCGGAGCTGAATGAAGCCATACCAAACGACGAGCGTGAC
ACCACGATGCCTGTAGCAATGGCAACAACGTTGCGCAAACTATTAACTGGCGAACTACTTACTCTAGCTT
CCCGGCAACAATTAATAGACTGGATGGAGGCGGATAAAGTTGCAGGACCACTTCTGCGCTCGGCCCTTCC
GGCTGGCTGGTTTATTGCTGATAAATCTGGAGCCGGTGAGCGTGGGTCTCGCGGTATCATTGCAGCACTG
GGGCCAGATGGTAAGCCCTCCCGTATCGTAGTTATCTACACGACGGGGAGTCAGGCAACTATGGATGAAC
GAAATAGACAGATCGCTGAGATAGGTGCCTCACTGATTAAGCATTGGTAACTGTCAGACCAAGTTTACTC
ATATATACTTTAGATTGATT
[125 nt withheld, positions 3941-4065]
C
[141 nt withheld, positions 4067-4207]
CCTTTGACGTTGGAGTCCACGTTCTTT
[37 nt withheld, positions 4235-4271]
ACCCTATCTCGGGCTATTCTTTTGATTTATAAGGGATTTTGCCGATTTCGGCCTATTGGTTAAAAAATGA
GCTGATTTAACAAAAATTTAACGCGAATTTTAACAAAATATTAACGTTTACAATTTAAAAGGATCTAGGT
GAAGATCCTTTTTGATAATCTCATGACCAAAATCCCTTAACGTGAGTTTTCGTTCCACTGAGCGTCAGAC
CCCGTAGAAAAGATCAAAGGATCTTCTTGAGATCCTTTTTTTCTGCGCGTAATCTGCTGCTTGCAAACAA
AAAAACCACCGCTACCAGCGGTGGTTTGTTTGCCGGATCAAGAGCTACCAACTCTTTTTCCGAAGGTAAC
TGGCTTCAGCAGAGCGCAGATACCAAATACTGTCCTTCTAGTGTAGCCGTAGTTAGGCCACCACTTCAAG
AACTCTGTAGCACCGCCTACATACCTCGCTCTGCTAATCCTGTTACCAGTGGCTGCTGCCAGTGGCGATA
AGTCGTGTCTTACCGGGTTGGACTCAAGACGATAGTTACCGGATAAGGCGCAGCGGTCGGGCTGAACGGG
GGGTTCGTGCACACAGCCCAGCTTGGAGCGAACGACCTACACCGAACTGAGATACCTACAGCGTGAGCTA
TGAGAAAGCGCCACGCTTCCCGAAGGGAGAAAGGCGGACAGGTATCCGGTAAGCGGCAGGGTCGGAACAG
GAGAGCGCACGAGGGAGCTTCCAGGGGGAAACGCCTGGTATCTTTATAGTCCTGTCGGGTTTCGCCACCT
CTGACTTGAGCGTCGATTTTTGTGATGCTCGTCAGGGGGGCGGAGCCTATGGAAAAACGCCAGCAACGCG
GCCTTTTTACGGTTCCTGGCCTTTTGCTGGCCTTTTGCTCACATGTTCTTTCCTGCGTTATCCCCTGATT
CTGTGGATAACCGTATTACCGCCTTTGAGTGAGCTGATACCGCTCGCCGCAGCCGAACGACCGAGCGCAG
CGAGTCAGTGAGCGAGGAAGCGGAAGAGCGCCTGATGCGGTATTTTCTCCTTACGCATCTGTGCGGTATT
TCACACCGCATAGGGTCATGGCTGCGCCCCGACACCCGCCAACACCCGCTGACGCGCCCTGACGGGCTTG
TCTGCTCCCGGCATCCGCTTACAGACAAGCTGTGACCGTCTCCGGGAGCTGCATGTGTCAGAGGTTTTCA
CCGTCATCACCGAAACGCGCGAGGCAGAAGGAGATGGCGCCCAACAGTCCCCCGGCCACGGGGCCTGCCA
CCATACCCACGCCGAAACAAGCGCTCATGAGCCCGAAGTGGCGAGCCCGATCTTCCCCATCGGTGATGTC
GGCGATATAGGCGCCAGCAACCGCACCTGTGGCGCCGGTGATGCCGGCCACGATGCGTCCGGCGTAGAGG
ATCTGCTCATGTTTGACAGCTTATCATCGATGCATAATGTGCCTGTCAAATGGACGAAGCAGGGATTCTG
CAAACCCTATGCTACTCCGTCAAGCCGTCAATTGTCTGATTCGTTACCAATTATGACAACTTGACGGCTA
CATCATTCACTTTTTCTTCACAACCGGCACGGAACTCGCTCGGGCTGGCCCCGGTGCATTTTTTAAATAC
CCGCGAGAAATAGAGTTGATCGTCAAAACCAACATTGCGACCGACGGTGGCGATAGGCATCCGGGTGGTG
CTCAAAAGCAGCTTCGCCTGGCTGATACGTTGGTCCTCGCGCCAGCTTAAGACGCTAATCCCTAACTGCT
GGCGGAAAAGATGTGACAGACGCGACGGCGACAAGCAAACATGCTGTGCGACGCTGGCGATATCAAAATT
GCTGTCTGCCAGGTGATCGCTGATGTACTGACAAGCCTCGCGTACCCGATTATCCATCGGTGGATGGAGC
GACTCGTTAATCGCTTCCATGCGCCGCAGTAACAATTGCTCAAGCAGATTTATCGCCAGCAGCTCCGAAT
AGCGCCCTTCCCCTTGCCCGGCGTTAATGATTTGCCCAAACAGGTCGCTGAAATGCGGCTGGTGCGCTTC
ATCCGGGCGAAAGAACCCCGTATTGGCAAATATTGACGGCCAGTTAAGCCATTCATGCCAGTAGGCGCGC
GGACGAAAGTAAACCCACTGGTGATACCATTCGCGAGCCTCCGGATGACGACCGTAGTGATGAATCTCTC
CTGGCGGGAACAGCAAAATATCACCCGGTCGGCAAACAAATTCTCGTCCCTGATTTTTCACCACCCCCTG
ACCGCGAATGGTGAGATTGAGAATATAACCTTTCATTCCCAGCGGTCGGTCGATAAAAAAATCGAGATAA
CCGTTGGCCTCAATCGGCGTTAAACCCGCCACCAGATGGGCATTAAACGAGTATCCCGGCAGCAGGGGAT
CATTTTGCGCTTCAGCCATACTTTTCATACTCCCGCCATTCAGAG
