>Addgene plasmid #167961 | pBN080 | depositor partial sequence | sequence record 336969 | E. coli E69 (O9a:K30) Wzc with Y717E, Y718E
ATGACTTCAGTCACATCTAAGCAATCAACGATACTAGGATCTGATGAAATAGATTTAGGTCGCGTTATCG
GTGAGCTAATTGATCATCGTAAGCTTATTATATCTATAACATCGGTTTTTACCTTATTTGCAATACTCTA
TGCATTATTAGCGACTCCTATCTATGAGACGGATGCGCTAATTCAAATAGAGCAGAAGCAAGGTAATGCT
ATACTAAGCAGTCTAAGTCAGGTTTTACCTGATGGCCAACCCCAATCTGCACCTGAAACAGCTTTGCTAC
AATCTCGAATGATTCTTGGCAAAACTATAGATGATTTAAACCTTCAGATTCAAATTGAACAAAAATATTT
TCCTGTTATTGGCCGTGGGTTAGCAAGATTAATGGGAGAAAAACCAGGTAATATTGATATTACTCGGTTA
TATTTGCCTGATAGTGACGATATTAGTAATAATACTCCTAGTATAATATTAACAGTAAAAGATAAAGAAA
ATTATTCGATCAATAGCGATGGTATTCAACTCAATGGGGTTGTAGGGACGTTATTAAATGAAAAAGGGAT
ATCATTACTGGTTAACGAAATCGATGCTAAACCTGGAGATCAATTTGTTATTACACAGTTGCCTCGATTA
AAGGCCATTTCTGATCTTTTAAAAAGTTTTAGCGTTGCTGATTTGGGTAAAGATACGGGAATGTTAACGT
TGACTCTTACTGGAGATAACCCAAAAAGAATATCTCATATTTTGGACAGTATCAGTCAGAACTATCTTGC
ACAGAACATTGCTAGACAAGCTGCGCAGGATGCTAAAAGTCTCGAGTTTTTAAATCAACAATTACCCAAA
GTTCGTGCCGAATTAGATTCTGCGGAAGACAAGTTAAATGCTTATCGTAAGCAAAAAGACTCTGTTGACT
TGAATATGGAAGCTAAATCAGTACTTGATCAAATAGTTAACGTTGATAATCAACTAAATGAATTAACCTT
CCGTGAGGCAGAAGTTTCACAGCTATATACTAAGGAACATCCTACTTATAAGGCGTTAATGGAAAAACGG
CAAACACTTCAAGAAGAAAAATCTAAACTTAATAAGCGCGTTAGTAGTATGCCCTCGACCCAGCAGGAGG
TTCTGCGATTAAGTCGAGATGTTGAATCTGGTCGTGCTGTATATTTGCAATTGCTAAATCGGCAACAAGA
ATTAAACATTGCCAAATCAAGTGCTATTGGCAACGTTAGAATTATTGATAATGCTGTAACAGATCCTAAT
CCTGTAAGACCAAAGAAGACTATCATAATTGTAATAGGTGTTGTTTTAGGGCTAATCGTTTCGGTTGTAC
TGGTATTGTTCCAAGTGTTTCTACGCCGTGGTATCGAATCCCCAGAGCAACTCGAAGAAATCGGAATAAA
CGTGTATGCAAGTATTCCAATATCTGAATGGCTTACAAAAAATGCTCGTCAGTCAGGGAAAGTCAGAAAA
AATCAGTCAGACACATTGCTTGCTGTTGGTAATCCTGCCGATTTAGCTGTTGAGGCCATTCGTGGTTTAC
GCACAAGTTTGCATTTTGCAATGATGGAAGCAAAAAATAATGTCCTAATGATATCGGGTGCTAGTCCAAG
CGCAGGTAAAACTTTTATTAGCAGTAACTTGGCAGCCACTATAGCAATTACAGGGAAAAAAGTTTTATTC
ATTGATGCTGACCTTCGTAAGGGATATGCTCATAAAATGTTTGGTCATAAAAACGATAAAGGATTATCTG
AGTTTTTATCTGGACAAGCCGCTGCTGAAATGATCATTGATAAAGTAGAAGGGGGGGGATTTGATTACAT
TGGTCGTGGACAAATTCCTCCAAACCCAGCTGAATTACTTATGCATCCGCGTTTTGAACAATTATTAAAT
TGGGCCTCACAAAATTATGATTTAATTATAATAGATACACCTCCAATTTTGGCAGTGACAGATGCTGCGA
TTATTGGTCGATATGCTGGAACATGTCTATTAGTCGCTCGCTTTGAAAAAAATACTGTTAAAGAAATTGA
TGTAAGTATGAAGCGGTTTGAGCAAAGTGGTGTGGTAGTCAAAGGCTGTATACTTAACGGTGTTGTAAAG
AAAGCTAGCAGCTACTATAGATATGGCCATAATCATTATGGCTATTCTGAGGAAGATAAAAAACACCACC
ACCACCACCACTGA
